Addgene plasmid #233124: pUC57KAN-80XALFA
Purpose: 80X ALFA tag multimer
Depositing lab: Steve Stowers. Depositing organization: Montana State University.
Backbone
  Vector backbone: pUC57KAN
  Vector type: Unspecified
Growth in bacteria
  Bacterial resistance: Kanamycin, 50 μg/mL
  Growth temperature: 37°C
  Growth strain: DH5alpha
  Copy number: High Copy
Gene/Insert
  Gene/Insert name: ALFA tag
  Species: Synthetic
  Mutation: None
  Cloning method: Restriction Enzyme; 5′ cloning site Unknown (unknown if destroyed)
Terms and licenses: Academic/Nonprofit Terms; Industry Terms: Not Available to Industry
How to cite: pUC57KAN-80XALFA was a gift from Steve Stowers (Addgene plasmid # 233124 ; http://n2t.net/addgene:233124 ; RRID:Addgene_233124)
