[The description below was written by a language model from this plasmid's Addgene catalogue record and pLannotate feature annotations shown in this document.]
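Description:
pUC57KAN-80XALFA is a bacterial cloning plasmid built on the pUC57KAN backbone that serves as a storage and source vector for a synthetic multimer of 80 copies of the ALFA tag. The catalogue lists the vector type as unspecified. In the 7,002 nt long-read sequence, the annotated features are all bacterial housekeeping elements. It is maintained in E. coli through a high-copy ColE1/pUC-type origin and selected with kanamycin through an aminoglycoside phosphotransferase gene (aph(3')-Ia) driven by the bla (AmpR) promoter. Short remnants of bom, rop and lacI are also detected; these are backbone relics rather than functional parts.

The ALFA tag is a short, synthetic, helical epitope recognised with high affinity by dedicated nanobodies. Concatenating many copies is a common way to amplify signal when a tagged protein is detected, though the record states the purpose only as "80X ALFA tag multimer". The repeat array itself is not annotated in the feature table. However, a large unannotated stretch of roughly 4.4 kb lies between the lacZα fragment and the lac operator, lac promoter and CAP binding site, which is where the pUC multiple cloning site sits. This position is consistent with the insert interrupting lacZα, and that is presumably where the multimer resides.

No eukaryotic promoter, start context, terminator or fusion partner is recorded, so the plasmid appears to be a donor of the tag array for subcloning into expression or knock-in constructs rather than an expression vector in its own right. The insert was introduced by restriction enzyme cloning, but the sites used are not recorded.
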