Features (pLannotate 1.2.2; 10 found; start..end, strand, type, name):
    137..236     +  misc_feature   bom (fragment): basis of mobility region from pBR322
    242..399     -  CDS            lacZα (fragment): LacZα fragment of β-galactosidase; lacZ fragment
   4850..4866    -  protein_bind   lac operator: The lac repressor binds to the lac operator to inhibit transcription in E. coli. This inhibition can be relieved by adding lactose or isopropyl-β-D-thiogalactopyranoside (IPTG). lac repressor encoded by lacI
   4874..4904    -  promoter       lac promoter: promoter for the E. coli lac operon
   4919..4940    -  protein_bind   CAP binding site: CAP binding activates transcription in the presence of cAMP. E. coli catabolite activator protein
   4953..5045    -  CDS            lacI (fragment): lac repressor; lacI; The lac repressor binds to the lac operator to inhibit transcription in E. coli. This inhibition can be relieved by adding lactose or isopropyl-β-D-thiogalactopyranoside (IPTG).
   5228..5816    -  rep_origin     ori: high-copy-number ColE1/pMB1/pBR322/pUC origin of replication
   5987..6802    -  CDS            KanR: aminoglycoside phosphotransferase; aph(3')-Ia; confers resistance to kanamycin in bacteria or G418 (Geneticin®) in eukaryotes
   6803..6907    -  promoter       AmpR promoter: bla
   7002..35      +  CDS            rop (fragment) (across the origin): Rop protein, which maintains plasmids at low copy number; rop
>Addgene plasmid #233124 | pUC57KAN-80XALFA | addgene full sequence | sequence record 467243 | Addgene Long Read Sequencing Result
TCGCGCGTTTCGGTGATGACGGTGAAAACCTCTGACACATGCAGCTCCCGGAGACGGTCACAGCTTGTCT
GTAAGCGGATGCCGGGAGCAGACAAGCCCGTCAGGGCGCGTCAGCGGGTGTTGGCGGGTGTCGGGGCTGG
CTTAACTATGCGGCATCAGAGCAGATTGTACTGAGAGTGCACCAGATGCGGTGTGAAATACCGCACAGAT
GCGTAAGGAGAAAATACCGCATCAGGCGCCATTCGCCATTCAGGCTGCGCAACTGTTGGGAAGGGCGATC
GGTGCGGGCCTCTTCGCTATTACGCCAGCTGGCGAAAGGGGGATGTGCTGCAAGGCGATTAAGTTGGGTA
ACGCCAGGGTTTTCCCAGTCACGACGTTGTAAAACGACGGCCAGTGAATTCGGCGCGCCCTTAAGCTCGA
GGGCTCCGGCGGCAGCCGCCTGGAGGAAGAGCTGCGCAGGCGCCTGACCGAGGGCTCCGGCGGCAGCCGC
CTGGAGGAAGAGCTGCGCAGGCGCCTGACCGAGGGCTCCGGCGGCAGCCGCCTGGAGGAAGAGCTGCGCA
GGCGCCTGACCGAGGGCTCCGGCGGCAGCCGCCTGGAGGAAGAGCTGCGCAGGCGCCTGACCGAGGGCTC
CGGCGGCAGCCGCCTGGAGGAAGAGCTGCGCAGGCGCCTGACCGAGGGCTCCGGCGGCGTCGAGGGCTCC
GGCGGCAGCCGCCTGGAGGAAGAGCTGCGCAGGCGCCTGACCGAGGGCTCCGGCGGCAGCCGCCTGGAGG
AAGAGCTGCGCAGGCGCCTGACCGAGGGCTCCGGCGGCAGCCGCCTGGAGGAAGAGCTGCGCAGGCGCCT
GACCGAGGGCTCCGGCGGCAGCCGCCTGGAGGAAGAGCTGCGCAGGCGCCTGACCGAGGGCTCCGGCGGC
AGCCGCCTGGAGGAAGAGCTGCGCAGGCGCCTGACCGAGGGCTCCGGCGGCGTCGAGGGCTCCGGCGGCA
GCCGCCTGGAGGAAGAGCTGCGCAGGCGCCTGACCGAGGGCTCCGGCGGCAGCCGCCTGGAGGAAGAGCT
GCGCAGGCGCCTGACCGAGGGCTCCGGCGGCAGCCGCCTGGAGGAAGAGCTGCGCAGGCGCCTGACCGAG
GGCTCCGGCGGCAGCCGCCTGGAGGAAGAGCTGCGCAGGCGCCTGACCGAGGGCTCCGGCGGCAGCCGCC
TGGAGGAAGAGCTGCGCAGGCGCCTGACCGAGGGCTCCGGCGGCGTCGAGGGCTCCGGCGGCAGCCGCCT
GGAGGAAGAGCTGCGCAGGCGCCTGACCGAGGGCTCCGGCGGCAGCCGCCTGGAGGAAGAGCTGCGCAGG
CGCCTGACCGAGGGCTCCGGCGGCAGCCGCCTGGAGGAAGAGCTGCGCAGGCGCCTGACCGAGGGCTCCG
GCGGCAGCCGCCTGGAGGAAGAGCTGCGCAGGCGCCTGACCGAGGGCTCCGGCGGCAGCCGCCTGGAGGA
AGAGCTGCGCAGGCGCCTGACCGAGGGCTCCGGCGGCGTCGAGGGCTCCGGCGGCAGCCGCCTGGAGGAA
GAGCTGCGCAGGCGCCTGACCGAGGGCTCCGGCGGCAGCCGCCTGGAGGAAGAGCTGCGCAGGCGCCTGA
CCGAGGGCTCCGGCGGCAGCCGCCTGGAGGAAGAGCTGCGCAGGCGCCTGACCGAGGGCTCCGGCGGCAG
CCGCCTGGAGGAAGAGCTGCGCAGGCGCCTGACCGAGGGCTCCGGCGGCAGCCGCCTGGAGGAAGAGCTG
CGCAGGCGCCTGACCGAGGGCTCCGGCGGCGTCGAGGGCTCCGGCGGCAGCCGCCTGGAGGAAGAGCTGC
GCAGGCGCCTGACCGAGGGCTCCGGCGGCAGCCGCCTGGAGGAAGAGCTGCGCAGGCGCCTGACCGAGGG
CTCCGGCGGCAGCCGCCTGGAGGAAGAGCTGCGCAGGCGCCTGACCGAGGGCTCCGGCGGCAGCCGCCTG
GAGGAAGAGCTGCGCAGGCGCCTGACCGAGGGCTCCGGCGGCAGCCGCCTGGAGGAAGAGCTGCGCAGGC
GCCTGACCGAGGGCTCCGGCGGCGTCGAGGGCTCCGGCGGCAGCCGCCTGGAGGAAGAGCTGCGCAGGCG
CCTGACCGAGGGCTCCGGCGGCAGCCGCCTGGAGGAAGAGCTGCGCAGGCGCCTGACCGAGGGCTCCGGC
GGCAGCCGCCTGGAGGAAGAGCTGCGCAGGCGCCTGACCGAGGGCTCCGGCGGCAGCCGCCTGGAGGAAG
AGCTGCGCAGGCGCCTGACCGAGGGCTCCGGCGGCAGCCGCCTGGAGGAAGAGCTGCGCAGGCGCCTGAC
CGAGGGCTCCGGCGGCGTCGAGGGCTCCGGCGGCAGCCGCCTGGAGGAAGAGCTGCGCAGGCGCCTGACC
GAGGGCTCCGGCGGCAGCCGCCTGGAGGAAGAGCTGCGCAGGCGCCTGACCGAGGGCTCCGGCGGCAGCC
GCCTGGAGGAAGAGCTGCGCAGGCGCCTGACCGAGGGCTCCGGCGGCAGCCGCCTGGAGGAAGAGCTGCG
CAGGCGCCTGACCGAGGGCTCCGGCGGCAGCCGCCTGGAGGAAGAGCTGCGCAGGCGCCTGACCGAGGGC
TCCGGCGGCGTCGAGGGCTCCGGCGGCAGCCGCCTGGAGGAAGAGCTGCGCAGGCGCCTGACCGAGGGCT
CCGGCGGCAGCCGCCTGGAGGAAGAGCTGCGCAGGCGCCTGACCGAGGGCTCCGGCGGCAGCCGCCTGGA
GGAAGAGCTGCGCAGGCGCCTGACCGAGGGCTCCGGCGGCAGCCGCCTGGAGGAAGAGCTGCGCAGGCGC
CTGACCGAGGGCTCCGGCGGCAGCCGCCTGGAGGAAGAGCTGCGCAGGCGCCTGACCGAGGGCTCCGGCG
GCGTCGAGGGCTCCGGCGGCAGCCGCCTGGAGGAAGAGCTGCGCAGGCGCCTGACCGAGGGCTCCGGCGG
CAGCCGCCTGGAGGAAGAGCTGCGCAGGCGCCTGACCGAGGGCTCCGGCGGCAGCCGCCTGGAGGAAGAG
CTGCGCAGGCGCCTGACCGAGGGCTCCGGCGGCAGCCGCCTGGAGGAAGAGCTGCGCAGGCGCCTGACCG
AGGGCTCCGGCGGCAGCCGCCTGGAGGAAGAGCTGCGCAGGCGCCTGACCGAGGGCTCCGGCGGCGTCGA
GGGCTCCGGCGGCAGCCGCCTGGAGGAAGAGCTGCGCAGGCGCCTGACCGAGGGCTCCGGCGGCAGCCGC
CTGGAGGAAGAGCTGCGCAGGCGCCTGACCGAGGGCTCCGGCGGCAGCCGCCTGGAGGAAGAGCTGCGCA
GGCGCCTGACCGAGGGCTCCGGCGGCAGCCGCCTGGAGGAAGAGCTGCGCAGGCGCCTGACCGAGGGCTC
CGGCGGCAGCCGCCTGGAGGAAGAGCTGCGCAGGCGCCTGACCGAGGGCTCCGGCGGCGTCGAGGGCTCC
GGCGGCAGCCGCCTGGAGGAAGAGCTGCGCAGGCGCCTGACCGAGGGCTCCGGCGGCAGCCGCCTGGAGG
AAGAGCTGCGCAGGCGCCTGACCGAGGGCTCCGGCGGCAGCCGCCTGGAGGAAGAGCTGCGCAGGCGCCT
GACCGAGGGCTCCGGCGGCAGCCGCCTGGAGGAAGAGCTGCGCAGGCGCCTGACCGAGGGCTCCGGCGGC
AGCCGCCTGGAGGAAGAGCTGCGCAGGCGCCTGACCGAGGGCTCCGGCGGCGTCGAGGGCTCCGGCGGCA
GCCGCCTGGAGGAAGAGCTGCGCAGGCGCCTGACCGAGGGCTCCGGCGGCAGCCGCCTGGAGGAAGAGCT
GCGCAGGCGCCTGACCGAGGGCTCCGGCGGCAGCCGCCTGGAGGAAGAGCTGCGCAGGCGCCTGACCGAG
GGCTCCGGCGGCAGCCGCCTGGAGGAAGAGCTGCGCAGGCGCCTGACCGAGGGCTCCGGCGGCAGCCGCC
TGGAGGAAGAGCTGCGCAGGCGCCTGACCGAGGGCTCCGGCGGCGTCGAGGGCTCCGGCGGCAGCCGCCT
GGAGGAAGAGCTGCGCAGGCGCCTGACCGAGGGCTCCGGCGGCAGCCGCCTGGAGGAAGAGCTGCGCAGG
CGCCTGACCGAGGGCTCCGGCGGCAGCCGCCTGGAGGAAGAGCTGCGCAGGCGCCTGACCGAGGGCTCCG
GCGGCAGCCGCCTGGAGGAAGAGCTGCGCAGGCGCCTGACCGAGGGCTCCGGCGGCAGCCGCCTGGAGGA
AGAGCTGCGCAGGCGCCTGACCGAGGGCTCCGGCGGCGTCGAGGGCTCCGGCGGCAGCCGCCTGGAGGAA
GAGCTGCGCAGGCGCCTGACCGAGGGCTCCGGCGGCAGCCGCCTGGAGGAAGAGCTGCGCAGGCGCCTGA
CCGAGGGCTCCGGCGGCAGCCGCCTGGAGGAAGAGCTGCGCAGGCGCCTGACCGAGGGCTCCGGCGGCAG
CCGCCTGGAGGAAGAGCTGCGCAGGCGCCTGACCGAGGGCTCCGGCGGCAGCCGCCTGGAGGAAGAGCTG
CGCAGGCGCCTGACCGAGGGCTCCGGCGGCGTCGAGGGCTCCGGCGGCAGCCGCCTGGAGGAAGAGCTGC
GCAGGCGCCTGACCGAGGGCTCCGGCGGCAGCCGCCTGGAGGAAGAGCTGCGCAGGCGCCTGACCGAGGG
CTCCGGCGGCAGCCGCCTGGAGGAAGAGCTGCGCAGGCGCCTGACCGAGGGCTCCGGCGGCAGCCGCCTG
GAGGAAGAGCTGCGCAGGCGCCTGACCGAGGGCTCCGGCGGCAGCCGCCTGGAGGAAGAGCTGCGCAGGC
GCCTGACCGAGGGCTCCGGCGGCGTCGACGGATCCGCGGCCGCAAGCTTGGCTCGATCGAGCATGGTCAT
AGCTGTTTCCTGTGTGAAATTGTTATCCGCTCACAATTCCACACAACATACGAGCCGGAAGCATAAAGTG
TAAAGCCTGGGGTGCCTAATGAGTGAGCTAACTCACATTAATTGCGTTGCGCTCACTGCCCGCTTTCCAG
TCGGGAAACCTGTCGTGCCAGCTGCATTAATGAATCGGCCAACGCGCGGGGAGAGGCGGTTTGCGTATTG
GGCGCTCTTCCGCTTCCTCGCTCACTGACTCGCTGCGCTCGGTCGTTCGGCTGCGGCGAGCGGTATCAGC
TCACTCAAAGGCGGTAATACGGTTATCCACAGAATCAGGGGATAACGCAGGAAAGAACATGTGAGCAAAA
GGCCAGCAAAAGGCCAGGAACCGTAAAAAGGCCGCGTTGCTGGCGTTTTTCCATAGGCTCCGCCCCCCTG
ACGAGCATCACAAAAATCGACGCTCAAGTCAGAGGTGGCGAAACCCGACAGGACTATAAAGATACCAGGC
GTTTCCCCCTGGAAGCTCCCTCGTGCGCTCTCCTGTTCCGACCCTGCCGCTTACCGGATACCTGTCCGCC
TTTCTCCCTTCGGGAAGCGTGGCGCTTTCTCATAGCTCACGCTGTAGGTATCTCAGTTCGGTGTAGGTCG
TTCGCTCCAAGCTGGGCTGTGTGCACGAACCCCCCGTTCAGCCCGACCGCTGCGCCTTATCCGGTAACTA
TCGTCTTGAGTCCAACCCGGTAAGACACGACTTATCGCCACTGGCAGCAGCCACTGGTAACAGGATTAGC
AGAGCGAGGTATGTAGGCGGTGCTACAGAGTTCTTGAAGTGGTGGCCTAACTACGGCTACACTAGAAGAA
CAGTATTTGGTATCTGCGCTCTGCTGAAGCCAGTTACCTTCGGAAAAAGAGTTGGTAGCTCTTGATCCGG
CAAACAAACCACCGCTGGTAGCGGTGGTTTTTTTGTTTGCAAGCAGCAGATTACGCGCAGAAAAAAAGGA
TCTCAAGAAGATCCTTTGATCTTTTCTACGGGGTCTGACGCTCAGTGGAACGAAAACTCACGTTAAGGGA
TTTTGGTCATGAGATTATCAAAAAGGATCTTCACCTAGATCCTTTTAAATTAAAAATGAAGTTTTAAATC
AATCTAAAGTATATATGAGTAAACTTGGTCTGACAGTTAGAAAAACTCATCGAGCATCAAATGAAACTGC
AATTTATTCATATCAGGATTATCAATACCATATTTTTGAAAAAGCCGTTTCTGTAATGAAGGAGAAAACT
CACCGAGGCAGTTCCATAGGATGGCAAGATCCTGGTATCGGTCTGCGATTCCGACTCGTCCAACATCAAT
ACAACCTATTAATTTCCCCTCGTCAAAAATAAGGTTATCAAGTGAGAAATCACCATGAGTGACGACTGAA
TCCGGTGAGAATGGCAAAAGTTTATGCATTTCTTTCCAGACTTGTTCAACAGGCCAGCCATTACGCTCGT
CATCAAAATCACTCGCATCAACCAAACCGTTATTCATTCGTGATTGCGCCTGAGCGAGACGAAATACGCG
ATCGCTGTTAAAAGGACAATTACAAACAGGAATCGAATGCAACCGGCGCAGGAACACTGCCAGCGCATCA
ACAATATTTTCACCTGAATCAGGATATTCTTCTAATACCTGGAATGCTGTTTTCCCAGGGATCGCAGTGG
TGAGTAACCATGCATCATCAGGAGTACGGATAAAATGCTTGATGGTCGGAAGAGGCATAAATTCCGTCAG
CCAGTTTAGTCTGACCATCTCATCTGTAACATCATTGGCAACGCTACCTTTGCCATGTTTCAGAAACAAC
TCTGGCGCATCGGGCTTCCCATACAATCGATAGATTGTCGCACCTGATTGCCCGACATTATCGCGAGCCC
ATTTATACCCATATAAATCAGCATCCATGTTGGAATTTAATCGCGGCCTAGAGCAAGACGTTTCCCGTTG
AATATGGCTCATACTCTTCCTTTTTCAATATTATTGAAGCATTTATCAGGGTTATTGTCTCATGAGCGGA
TACATATTTGAATGTATTTAGAAAAATAAACAAATAGGGGTTCCGCGCACATTTCCCCGAAAAGTGCCAC
CTGACGTCTAAGAAACCATTATTATCATGACATTAACCTATAAAAATAGGCGTATCACGAGGCCCTTTCG
TC
